Addgene plasmid #199796: hPU.1ΔN165-pET28b
Purpose: Expressed human PU.1/Spi-1 ETS domain (residues 165 to 270) in E. coli
Depositing lab: Gregory Poon. Depositing organization: Georgia State University. Publication: Intrinsic disorder controls two functionally distinct dimers of the master transcription factor PU.1. Xhani S, Lee S, Kim HM, Wang S, Esaki S, Ha VLT, Khanezarrin M, Fernandez GL, Albrecht AV, Aramini JM, Germann MW, Poon GMK. Sci Adv. 2020 Feb 21;6(8):eaay3178. doi: 10.1126/sciadv.aay3178. eCollection 2020 Feb. PubMed 32128405.
Backbone
  Vector backbone: pET28b
  Backbone manufacturer: Novagen
  Backbone size w/o insert (bp): 5246
  Total vector size (bp): 5368
  Vector type: Bacterial Expression
Growth in bacteria
  Bacterial resistance: Kanamycin, 50 μg/mL
  Growth temperature: 37°C
  Growth strain: DH5alpha
  Growth instructions: Induce with 0.5 mM IPTG at 30°C for protein expression.
  Copy number: Low Copy
Gene/Insert
  Gene/Insert name: spi1 (alt name: Spi-1 proto-oncogene)
  Species: H. sapiens (human)
  Insert size (bp): 326
  Entrez Gene: SPI1 (a.k.a. AGM10, OF, PU.1, SFPI1, SPI-1, SPI-A)
  Tag / fusion protein: None (C terminal on backbone)
  Cloning method: Restriction Enzyme; 5′ cloning site NcoI (not destroyed); 3′ cloning site HindIII (not destroyed)
  Sequencing primers: 5′ T7promoter; 3′ T7terminator
Terms and licenses: Academic/Nonprofit Terms; Industry Terms: Not Available to Industry
How to cite: hPU.1ΔN165-pET28b was a gift from Gregory Poon (Addgene plasmid # 199796 ; http://n2t.net/addgene:199796 ; RRID:Addgene_199796)
