[The description below was written by a language model from this plasmid's Addgene catalogue record and pLannotate feature annotations shown in this document.]
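Description:
hPU.1ΔN165-pET28b is a bacterial expression plasmid built on the Novagen pET28b backbone for producing a truncated form of the human transcription factor PU.1 (SPI1, Spi-1 proto-oncogene) in E. coli. The insert, about 326 bp cloned between the NcoI and HindIII sites, encodes residues 165 to 270, which correspond to the DNA-binding ETS domain with everything N-terminal to residue 165 removed. The plasmid is selected with kanamycin through an aminoglycoside phosphotransferase gene. It replicates from a ColE1/pBR322-type origin accompanied by the bom region and the rop gene, consistent with its low-copy listing. An f1 origin is also present, and the short tetracycline-resistance fragments in the annotation are pBR322-derived backbone remnants.

Expression follows the standard pET arrangement. A T7 promoter with an adjacent lac operator and the T7 gene 10 ribosome binding site sits upstream of the SPI1 fragment, and a T7 terminator lies downstream. The plasmid-borne lacI gene supplies repressor, so transcription stays off until IPTG is added in a host that provides T7 RNA polymerase. Cloning at NcoI bypasses the N-terminal His tag and thrombin site of pET28b. The catalogue lists no tag on the protein, although the backbone's C-terminal His-tag coding sequence is still annotated shortly after the insert. This suggests that a stop codon ends translation before the tag, but the record does not confirm it. The small SET1 hit near the terminator is probably an annotation of backbone sequence rather than a functional fusion.

The sequenced record is 5,568 nt, somewhat larger than the 5,368 bp total given in the catalogue. The construct is suited to preparing recombinant PU.1 ETS domain, and the associated publication concerns PU.1 dimerization and intrinsic disorder.
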