Features (pLannotate 1.2.2; 19 found; start..end, strand, type, name):
      1..429     +  rep_origin     f1 ori (sequence partly withheld): f1 bacteriophage origin of replication; arrow indicates direction of (+) strand synthesis
    482..539     +  promoter       AmpR promoter (fragment): bla
    548..1363    -  CDS            KanR: aminoglycoside phosphotransferase; aph(3')-Ia; confers resistance to kanamycin in bacteria or G418 (Geneticin®) in eukaryotes
   1485..2073    +  rep_origin     ori: high-copy-number ColE1/pMB1/pBR322/pUC origin of replication
   2259..2398    -  misc_feature   bom: basis of mobility region from pBR322
   2500..2691    -  CDS            rop: Rop protein, which maintains plasmids at low copy number; rop
   2708..3088    +  CDS            YPB1_ECOLX: Protein predicted: Swiss-Prot protein existence level 4. From Escherichia coli.
   3160..3451    -  CDS            TcR (fragment): tetracycline efflux protein; tet; confers resistance to tetracycline
   3466..3487    -  protein_bind   CAP binding site: CAP binding activates transcription in the presence of cAMP. E. coli catabolite activator protein
   3500..4582    -  CDS            lacI: lac repressor; lacI; The lac repressor binds to the lac operator to inhibit transcription in E. coli. This inhibition can be relieved by adding lactose or isopropyl-β-D-thiogalactopyranoside (IPTG).
   4583..4660    -  promoter       lacI promoter: lacI
   4668..4947    -  CDS            TcR (fragment): tetracycline efflux protein; tet; confers resistance to tetracycline
   4969..4987    +  promoter       T7 promoter: promoter for bacteriophage T7 RNA polymerase
   4988..5012    +  protein_bind   lac operator: The lac repressor binds to the lac operator to inhibit transcription in E. coli. This inhibition can be relieved by adding lactose or isopropyl-β-D-thiogalactopyranoside (IPTG). lac repressor encoded by lacI
   5027..5049    +  RBS            RBS: efficient ribosome binding site from bacteriophage T7 gene 10 (Olins and Rangwala, 1989)
   5059..5376    +  CDS            SPI1 (fragment) (sequence withheld): SPI1_HUMAN - Experimental evidence at protein level: Swiss-Prot protein existence level 1. Binds to the PU-box, a purine-rich DNA sequence (5'-GAGGAA- 3') that can act as a lymphoid-specific enhancer. This protein is a transcriptional activator that may be specifically involved in the differentiation or activation of macrophages or B-cells. Also binds RNA and may modulate pre-mRNA splicing (By similarity). From Homo sapiens (Human).
   5401..5418    +  CDS            9xHis (fragment): 9xHis affinity tag
   5428..5477    +  CDS            SET1 (fragment): solubility-enhancement tag derived from T7 phage gene 10B
   5485..5532    +  terminator     T7 terminator: transcription terminator for bacteriophage T7 RNA polymerase
>Addgene plasmid #199796 | hPU.1ΔN165-pET28b | addgene full sequence | sequence record 394867 | Addgene NGS Result
[124 nt withheld, positions 1-124]
C
[91 nt withheld, positions 126-216]
A
[49 nt withheld, positions 218-266]
CCTTTGACGTTGGAGTCCACGTTCTTT
[37 nt withheld, positions 294-330]
ACCCTATCTCGGTCTATTCTTTTGATTTATAAGGGATTTTGCCGATTTCGGCCTATTGGTTAAAAAATGA
GCTGATTTAACAAAAATTTAACGCGAATTTTAACAAAATATTAACGCTTACAATTTAGGTGGCACTTTTC
GGGGAAATGTGCGCGGAACCCCTATTTGTTTATTTTTCTAAATACATTCAAATATGTATCCGCTCATGAA
TTAATTCTTAGAAAAACTCATCGAGCATCAAATGAAACTGCAATTTATTCATATCAGGATTATCAATACC
ATATTTTTGAAAAAGCCGTTTCTGTAATGAAGGAGAAAACTCACCGAGGCAGTTCCATAGGATGGCAAGA
TCCTGGTATCGGTCTGCGATTCCGACTCGTCCAACATCAATACAACCTATTAATTTCCCCTCGTCAAAAA
TAAGGTTATCAAGTGAGAAATCACCATGAGTGACGACTGAATCCGGTGAGAATGGCAAAAGTTTATGCAT
TTCTTTCCAGACTTGTTCAACAGGCCAGCCATTACGCTCGTCATCAAAATCACTCGCATCAACCAAACCG
TTATTCATTCGTGATTGCGCCTGAGCGAGACGAAATACGCGATCGCTGTTAAAAGGACAATTACAAACAG
GAATCGAATGCAACCGGCGCAGGAACACTGCCAGCGCATCAACAATATTTTCACCTGAATCAGGATATTC
TTCTAATACCTGGAATGCTGTTTTCCCGGGGATCGCAGTGGTGAGTAACCATGCATCATCAGGAGTACGG
ATAAAATGCTTGATGGTCGGAAGAGGCATAAATTCCGTCAGCCAGTTTAGTCTGACCATCTCATCTGTAA
CATCATTGGCAACGCTACCTTTGCCATGTTTCAGAAACAACTCTGGCGCATCGGGCTTCCCATACAATCG
ATAGATTGTCGCACCTGATTGCCCGACATTATCGCGAGCCCATTTATACCCATATAAATCAGCATCCATG
TTGGAATTTAATCGCGGCCTAGAGCAAGACGTTTCCCGTTGAATATGGCTCATAACACCCCTTGTATTAC
TGTTTATGTAAGCAGACAGTTTTATTGTTCATGACCAAAATCCCTTAACGTGAGTTTTCGTTCCACTGAG
CGTCAGACCCCGTAGAAAAGATCAAAGGATCTTCTTGAGATCCTTTTTTTCTGCGCGTAATCTGCTGCTT
GCAAACAAAAAAACCACCGCTACCAGCGGTGGTTTGTTTGCCGGATCAAGAGCTACCAACTCTTTTTCCG
AAGGTAACTGGCTTCAGCAGAGCGCAGATACCAAATACTGTCCTTCTAGTGTAGCCGTAGTTAGGCCACC
ACTTCAAGAACTCTGTAGCACCGCCTACATACCTCGCTCTGCTAATCCTGTTACCAGTGGCTGCTGCCAG
TGGCGATAAGTCGTGTCTTACCGGGTTGGACTCAAGACGATAGTTACCGGATAAGGCGCAGCGGTCGGGC
TGAACGGGGGGTTCGTGCACACAGCCCAGCTTGGAGCGAACGACCTACACCGAACTGAGATACCTACAGC
GTGAGCTATGAGAAAGCGCCACGCTTCCCGAAGGGAGAAAGGCGGACAGGTATCCGGTAAGCGGCAGGGT
CGGAACAGGAGAGCGCACGAGGGAGCTTCCAGGGGGAAACGCCTGGTATCTTTATAGTCCTGTCGGGTTT
CGCCACCTCTGACTTGAGCGTCGATTTTTGTGATGCTCGTCAGGGGGGCGGAGCCTATGGAAAAACGCCA
GCAACGCGGCCTTTTTACGGTTCCTGGCCTTTTGCTGGCCTTTTGCTCACATGTTCTTTCCTGCGTTATC
CCCTGATTCTGTGGATAACCGTATTACCGCCTTTGAGTGAGCTGATACCGCTCGCCGCAGCCGAACGACC
GAGCGCAGCGAGTCAGTGAGCGAGGAAGCGGAAGAGCGCCTGATGCGGTATTTTCTCCTTACGCATCTGT
GCGGTATTTCACACCGCAATGGTGCACTCTCAGTACAATCTGCTCTGATGCCGCATAGTTAAGCCAGTAT
ACACTCCGCTATCGCTACGTGACTGGGTCATGGCTGCGCCCCGACACCCGCCAACACCCGCTGACGCGCC
CTGACGGGCTTGTCTGCTCCCGGCATCCGCTTACAGACAAGCTGTGACCGTCTCCGGGAGCTGCATGTGT
CAGAGGTTTTCACCGTCATCACCGAAACGCGCGAGGCAGCTGCGGTAAAGCTCATCAGCGTGGTCGTGAA
GCGATTCACAGATGTCTGCCTGTTCATCCGCGTCCAGCTCGTTGAGTTTCTCCAGAAGCGTTAATGTCTG
GCTTCTGATAAAGCGGGCCATGTTAAGGGCGGTTTTTTCCTGTTTGGTCACTGATGCCTCCGTGTAAGGG
GGATTTCTGTTCATGGGGGTAATGATACCGATGAAACGAGAGAGGATGCTCACGATACGGGTTACTGATG
ATGAACATGCCCGGTTACTGGAACGTTGTGAGGGTAAACAACTGGCGGTATGGATGCGGCGGGACCAGAG
AAAAATCACTCAGGGTCAATGCCAGCGCTTCGTTAATACAGATGTAGGTGTTCCACAGGGTAGCCAGCAG
CATCCTGCGATGCAGATCCGGAACATAATGGTGCAGGGCGCTGACTTCCGCGTTTCCAGACTTTACGAAA
CACGGAAACCGAAGACCATTCATGTTGTTGCTCAGGTCGCAGACGTTTTGCAGCAGCAGTCGCTTCACGT
TCGCTCGCGTATCGGTGATTCATTCTGCTAACCAGTAAGGCAACCCCGCCAGCCTAGCCGGGTCCTCAAC
GACAGGAGCACGATCATGCGCACCCGTGGGGCCGCCATGCCGGCGATAATGGCCTGCTTCTCGCCGAAAC
GTTTGGTGGCGGGACCAGTGACGAAGGCTTGAGCGAGGGCGTGCAAGATTCCGAATACCGCAAGCGACAG
GCCGATCATCGTCGCGCTCCAGCGAAAGCGGTCCTCGCCGAAAATGACCCAGAGCGCTGCCGGCACCTGT
CCTACGAGTTGCATGATAAAGAAGACAGTCATAAGTGCGGCGACGATAGTCATGCCCCGCGCCCACCGGA
AGGAGCTGACTGGGTTGAAGGCTCTCAAGGGCATCGGTCGAGATCCCGGTGCCTAATGAGTGAGCTAACT
TACATTAATTGCGTTGCGCTCACTGCCCGCTTTCCAGTCGGGAAACCTGTCGTGCCAGCTGCATTAATGA
ATCGGCCAACGCGCGGGGAGAGGCGGTTTGCGTATTGGGCGCCAGGGTGGTTTTTCTTTTCACCAGTGAG
ACGGGCAACAGCTGATTGCCCTTCACCGCCTGGCCCTGAGAGAGTTGCAGCAAGCGGTCCACGCTGGTTT
GCCCCAGCAGGCGAAAATCCTGTTTGATGGTGGTTAACGGCGGGATATAACATGAGCTGTCTTCGGTATC
GTCGTATCCCACTACCGAGATATCCGCACCAACGCGCAGCCCGGACTCGGTAATGGCGCGCATTGCGCCC
AGCGCCATCTGATCGTTGGCAACCAGCATCGCAGTGGGAACGATGCCCTCATTCAGCATTTGCATGGTTT
GTTGAAAACCGGACATGGCACTCCAGTCGCCTTCCCGTTCCGCTATCGGCTGAATTTGATTGCGAGTGAG
ATATTTATGCCAGCCAGCCAGACGCAGACGCGCCGAGACAGAACTTAATGGGCCCGCTAACAGCGCGATT
TGCTGGTGACCCAATGCGACCAGATGCTCCACGCCCAGTCGCGTACCGTCTTCATGGGAGAAAATAATAC
TGTTGATGGGTGTCTGGTCAGAGACATCAAGAAATAACGCCGGAACATTAGTGCAGGCAGCTTCCACAGC
AATGGCATCCTGGTCATCCAGCGGATAGTTAATGATCAGCCCACTGACGCGTTGCGCGAGAAGATTGTGC
ACCGCCGCTTTACAGGCTTCGACGCCGCTTCGTTCTACCATCGACACCACCACGCTGGCACCCAGTTGAT
CGGCGCGAGATTTAATCGCCGCGACAATTTGCGACGGCGCGTGCAGGGCCAGACTGGAGGTGGCAACGCC
AATCAGCAACGACTGTTTGCCCGCCAGTTGTTGTGCCACGCGGTTGGGAATGTAATTCAGCTCCGCCATC
GCCGCTTCCACTTTTTCCCGCGTTTTCGCAGAAACGTGGCTGGCCTGGTTCACCACGCGGGAAACGGTCT
GATAAGAGACACCGGCATACTCTGCGACATCGTATAACGTTACTGGTTTCACATTCACCACCCTGAATTG
ACTCTCTTCCGGGCGCTATCATGCCATACCGCGAAAGGTTTTGCGCCATTCGATGGTGTCCGGGATCTCG
ACGCTCTCCCTTATGCGACTCCTGCATTAGGAAGCAGCCCAGTAGTAGGTTGAGGCCGTTGAGCACCGCC
GCCGCAAGGAATGGTGCATGCAAGGAGATGGCGCCCAACAGTCCCCCGGCCACGGGGCCTGCCACCATAC
CCACGCCGAAACAAGCGCTCATGAGCCCGAAGTGGCGAGCCCGATCTTCCCCATCGGTGATGTCGGCGAT
ATAGGCGCCAGCAACCGCACCTGTGGCGCCGGTGATGCCGGCCACGATGCGTCCGGCGTAGAGGATCGAG
ATCTCGATCCCGCGAAATTAATACGACTCACTATAGGGGAATTGTGAGCGGATAACAATTCCCCTCTAGA
AATAATTTTGTTTAACTTTAAGAAGGAGATATACCATG
[318 nt withheld, positions 5059-5376]
TGAAAGCTTGCGGCCGCACTCGAGCACCACCACCACCACCACTGAGATCCGGCTGCTAACAAAGCCCGAA
AGGAAGCTGAGTTGGCTGCTGCCACCGCTGAGCAATAACTAGCATAACCCCTTGGGGCCTCTAAACGGGT
CTTGAGGGGTTTTTTGCTGAAAGGAGGAACTATATCCGGATTGGCGAATGGG
